Addgene plasmid #126890: pICSL4723_ PLDbeta1
Purpose: Genome editing of the wheat homolog of a susceptibility gene of O. sativa. Encodes wheat optimized Cas9 module, nptII resistance gene, and specific sgRNA modules on the binary plasmid pICSL4723.
Depositing lab: Sophien Kamoun.
Backbone
  Vector backbone: pICSL4723
  Vector type: CRISPR
Growth in bacteria
  Bacterial resistance: Kanamycin, 50 μg/mL
  Growth temperature: 37°C
  Growth strain: DH5alpha
  Copy number: High Copy
Gene/Insert
  Gene/Insert name: Wheat_live_Cas9
  gRNA/shRNA sequence: CCCAAATGTCGAGGCTGCCA, CGGACTCGGGTAGGAGGCCG, GAGCGACGCCCTCGCGCTGC, TATCCTCTGCTGGATCCCAA
  Species: Synthetic
  Insert size (bp): 8726
  Cloning method: Restriction Enzyme; 5′ cloning site Unknown (unknown if destroyed)
Terms and licenses: Academic/Nonprofit Terms; Industry Terms: Not Available to Industry
Depositor comments: Encodes gene specific sgRNAs driven by the wheat U6 promoter; encodes the plant selectable marker nptII driven by the rice Act1 promoter.
How to cite: pICSL4723_ PLDbeta1 was a gift from Sophien Kamoun (Addgene plasmid # 126890 ; http://n2t.net/addgene:126890 ; RRID:Addgene_126890)
