[The description below was written by a language model from this plasmid's Addgene catalogue record and pLannotate feature annotations shown in this document.]
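Description:
pICSL4723_PLDbeta1 is a 17.3 kb T-DNA binary CRISPR vector built on the pICSL4723 backbone for Agrobacterium-mediated genome editing in wheat. It targets the wheat homolog (PLDbeta1, by its name) of a rice susceptibility gene. Outside the T-DNA borders, the backbone carries a high-copy ColE1/pUC-type origin for propagation in E. coli. It also carries the pVS1 replicon (oriV, RepA and the StaA stability protein), a broad-host-range system commonly used for maintenance in Agrobacterium. Bacterial selection is by kanamycin, through an aphA-3 aminoglycoside phosphotransferase gene expressed from the bla promoter.

Between the nopaline-type left and right border repeats lie three kinds of module. Next to the left border is the plant selectable marker, nptII driven by the rice Act1 promoter and ended by a NOS terminator. The annotation splits the nptII coding sequence into two fragments, which may reflect an intervening sequence such as an intron, though the record does not say so. Next comes the wheat-optimized Streptococcus pyogenes Cas9 gene, placed downstream of a maize polyubiquitin promoter. The feature table also detects an Arabidopsis histone H2B-like sequence and a GFP coding sequence between Cas9 and a second NOS terminator. This suggests a nuclear fluorescent reporter linked to Cas9 expression, but the catalogue fields do not describe this arrangement. Finally, four tandem sgRNA units each carry an S. pyogenes guide scaffold. According to the depositor, each is driven by a wheat U6 promoter, which the automated annotation does not pick up. The short "attB2" and "9xHis" hits are probably incidental matches. Using four guides against a single target gene supports multiplexed cutting to produce knockout alleles, for testing the gene's role in disease susceptibility.
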