Features (pLannotate 1.2.2; 27 found; start..end, strand, type, name):
     32..56      +  misc_feature   RB T-DNA repeat: right border repeat from nopaline C58 T-DNA
    365..994     +  CDS            pVS1 StaA: stability protein from the Pseudomonas plasmid pVS1 (Heeb et al., 2000)
   1423..2496    +  CDS            pVS1 RepA: replication protein from the Pseudomonas plasmid pVS1 (Heeb et al., 2000)
   2562..2756    +  rep_origin     pVS1 oriV: origin of replication for the Pseudomonas plasmid pVS1 (Heeb et al., 2000)
   2818..2922    +  promoter       AmpR promoter: bla
   2923..3717    +  CDS            KanR: aminoglycoside phosphotransferase; aphA-3; confers resistance to kanamycin
   3888..4476    +  rep_origin     ori: high-copy-number ColE1/pMB1/pBR322/pUC origin of replication
   4612..4636    +  misc_feature   LB T-DNA repeat: left border repeat from nopaline C58 T-DNA
   4727..4979    -  terminator     NOS terminator: nopaline synthase terminator and poly(A) signal
   4992..5282    -  CDS            NeoR/KanR (fragment): aminoglycoside phosphotransferase confers resistance to neomycin, kanamycin, and G418 (Geneticin®)
   5591..6090    -  CDS            NeoR/KanR (fragment): aminoglycoside phosphotransferase from Tn5; aph(3')-II (or nptII); confers resistance to neomycin, kanamycin, and G418 (Geneticin®)
   6627..6652    -  CDS            9xHis (fragment): 9xHis affinity tag
   6653..7495    -  promoter       Act1 promoter: rice actin promoter
   7529..7724    -  terminator     NOS terminator (fragment): nopaline synthase terminator and poly(A) signal
   7754..8470    -  CDS            oxGFP: oxGFP is a basic (constitutively fluorescent) green fluorescent protein published in 2015, derived from Aequorea victoria.
   8489..8923    -  CDS            H2B10_ARATH: Experimental evidence at protein level: Swiss-Prot protein existence level 1. Core component of nucleosome. Nucleosomes wrap and compact DNA into chromatin, limiting DNA accessibility to the cellular machineries which require DNA as a template. Histones thereby play a central role in transcription regulation, DNA repair, DNA replication and chromosomal stability. DNA accessibility is regulated via a complex set of post-translational modifications of histones, also called histone code, and nucleosome remodeling. From Arabidopsis thaliana (Mouse-ear cress).
   9110..13213   -  CDS            cas9: CAS9_STRP1 - Also known as csn1 From Streptococcus pyogenes serotype M1.
  13347..13369   +  misc_feature   MCS (fragment): pUC18/19 multiple cloning site
  13587..15136   -  promoter       Ubi promoter (fragment): maize polyubiquitin gene promoter
  15576..15651   +  misc_RNA       gRNA scaffold: guide RNA scaffold for the Streptococcus pyogenes CRISPR/Cas9 system
  15663..15684   -  protein_bind   attB2 (fragment): mutant version of attB; recombination site for the Gateway® BP reaction BP Clonase™
  16100..16175   +  misc_RNA       gRNA scaffold: guide RNA scaffold for the Streptococcus pyogenes CRISPR/Cas9 system
  16187..16208   -  protein_bind   attB2 (fragment): mutant version of attB; recombination site for the Gateway® BP reaction BP Clonase™
  16624..16699   +  misc_RNA       gRNA scaffold: guide RNA scaffold for the Streptococcus pyogenes CRISPR/Cas9 system
  16711..16732   -  protein_bind   attB2 (fragment): mutant version of attB; recombination site for the Gateway® BP reaction BP Clonase™
  17148..17223   +  misc_RNA       gRNA scaffold: guide RNA scaffold for the Streptococcus pyogenes CRISPR/Cas9 system
  17235..17256   -  protein_bind   attB2 (fragment): mutant version of attB; recombination site for the Gateway® BP reaction BP Clonase™
>Addgene plasmid #126890 | pICSL4723_ PLDbeta1 | addgene full sequence | sequence record 250163 | Addgene NGS Result
CACGAAGTGATCCGTTTAAACTATCAGTGTTTGACAGGATATATTGGCGGGTAAACCTAAGAGAAAAGAG
CGTTTATTAGAATAATCGGATATTTAAAAGGGCGTGAAAAGGTTTATCCGTTCGTCCATTTGTATGTGCA
TGCCAACCACAGGGTTCCCCTCGGGAGTCAGCCGTGCGGCTGCATGAAATCCTGGCCGGTTTGTCTGATG
CCAAGCTGGCGGCCTGGCCGGCCAGCTTGGCCGCTGAAGAAACCGAGCGCCGCCGTCTAAAAAGGTGATG
TGTATTTGAGTAAAACAGCTTGCGTCATGCGGTCGCTGCGTATATGATGCGATGAGTAAATAAACAAATA
CGCAAGGGGAACGCATGAAGGTTATCGCTGTACTTAACCAGAAAGGCGGGTCAGGCAAGACGACCATCGC
AACCCATCTAGCCCGCGCCCTGCAACTCGCCGGGGCCGATGTTCTGTTAGTCGATTCCGATCCCCAGGGC
AGTGCCCGCGATTGGGCGGCCGTGCGGGAAGATCAACCGCTAACCGTTGTCGGCATCGACCGCCCGACGA
TTGACCGCGACGTGAAGGCCATCGGCCGGCGCGACTTCGTAGTGATCGACGGAGCGCCCCAGGCGGCGGA
CTTGGCTGTGTCCGCGATCAAGGCAGCCGACTTCGTGCTGATTCCGGTGCAGCCAAGCCCTTACGACATA
TGGGCCACCGCCGACCTGGTGGAGCTGGTTAAGCAGCGCATTGAGGTCACGGATGGAAGGCTACAAGCGG
CCTTTGTCGTGTCGCGGGCGATCAAAGGCACGCGCATCGGCGGTGAGGTTGCCGAGGCGCTGGCCGGGTA
CGAGCTGCCCATTCTTGAGTCCCGTATCACGCAGCGCGTGAGCTACCCAGGCACTGCCGCCGCCGGCACA
ACCGTTCTTGAATCAGAACCCGAGGGCGACGCTGCCCGCGAGGTCCAGGCGCTGGCCGCTGAAATTAAAT
CAAAACTCATTTGAGTTAATGAGGTAAAGAGAAAATGAGCAAAAGCACAAACACGCTAAGTGCCGGCCGT
CCGAGCGCACGCAGCAGCAAGGCTGCAACGTTGGCCAGCCTGGCAGACACGCCAGCCATGAAGCGGGTCA
ACTTTCAGTTGCCGGCGGAGGATCACACCAAGCTGAAGATGTACGCGGTACGCCAAGGCAAGACCATTAC
CGAGCTGCTATCTGAATACATCGCGCAGCTACCAGAGTAAATGAGCAAATGAATAAATGAGTAGATGAAT
TTTAGCGGCTAAAGGAGGCGGCATGGAAAATCAAGAACAACCAGGCACCGACGCCGTGGAATGCCCCATG
TGTGGAGGAACGGGCGGTTGGCCAGGCGTAAGCGGCTGGGTTGTCTGCCGGCCCTGCAATGGCACTGGAA
CCCCCAAGCCCGAGGAATCGGCGTGAGCGGTCGCAAACCATCCGGCCCGGTACAAATCGGCGCGGCGCTG
GGTGATGACCTGGTGGAGAAGTTGAAGGCCGCGCAGGCCGCCCAGCGGCAACGCATCGAGGCAGAAGCAC
GCCCCGGTGAATCGTGGCAAGCGGCCGCTGATCGAATCCGCAAAGAATCCCGGCAACCGCCGGCAGCCGG
TGCGTCGTCGATTAGGAAGCCGCCCAAGGGCGACGAGCAACCAGATTTTTTCGTTCCGATGCTCTATGAC
GTGGGCACCCGCGATAGTCGCAGCATCATGGACGTGGCCGTTTTCCGTCTGTCGAAGCGTGACCGACGAG
CTGGCGAGGTGATCCGCTACGAGCTTCCAGACGGGCACGTAGAGGTTTCCGCAGGGCCGGCCGGCATGGC
CAGTGTGTGGGATTACGACCTGGTACTGATGGCGGTTTCCCATCTAACCGAATCCATGAACCGATACCGG
GAAGGGAAGGGAGACAAGCCCGGCCGCGTGTTCCGTCCACACGTTGCGGACGTACTCAAGTTCTGCCGGC
GAGCCGATGGCGGAAAGCAGAAAGACGACCTGGTAGAAACCTGCATTCGGTTAAACACCACGCACGTTGC
CATGCAGCGTACGAAGAAGGCCAAGAACGGCCGCCTGGTGACGGTATCCGAGGGTGAAGCCTTGATTAGC
CGCTACAAGATCGTAAAGAGCGAAACCGGGCGGCCGGAGTACATCGAGATCGAGCTAGCTGATTGGATGT
ACCGCGAGATTACAGAAGGCAAGAACCCGGACGTGCTGACGGTTCACCCCGATTACTTTTTGATCGATCC
CGGCATCGGCCGTTTTCTCTACCGCCTGGCACGCCGCGCCGCAGGCAAGGCAGAAGCCAGATGGTTGTTC
AAGACGATCTACGAACGCAGTGGCAGCGCCGGAGAGTTCAAGAAGTTCTGTTTCACCGTGCGCAAGCTGA
TCGGGTCAAATGACCTGCCGGAGTACGATTTGAAGGAGGAGGCGGGGCAGGCTGGCCCGATCCTAGTCAT
GCGCTACCGCAACCTGATCGAGGGCGAAGCATCCGCCGGTTCCTAATGTACGGAGCAGATGCTAGGGCAA
ATTGCCCTAGCAGGGGAAAAAGGTCGAAAAAGCTTCTTTCCTGTGGATAGCACGTACATTGGGAACCCAA
AGCCGTACATTGGGAACCGGAACCCGTACATTGGGAACCCAAAGCCGTACATTGGGAACCGGTCACACAT
GTAAGTGACTGATATAAAAGAGAAAAAAGGCGATTTTTCCGCCTAAAACTCTTTAAAACTTATTAAAACT
CTTAAAACCCGCCTGGCCTGTGCATAACTGTCTGGCCAGCGCACAGCCGAACAGCTGCAAAAAGCGCCCA
CATCAAGGCTCCGAGTGCGCGGAACCCCTATTTGTTTATTTTTCTAAATACATTCAAATATGTATCCGCT
CATGAGACAATAACCCTGATAAATGCTTCAATAATATTGAAAAAGGAAGAGTATGGCTAAAATGAGAATA
TCACCGGAATTGAAAAAACTGATCGAAAAATACCGCTGCGTAAAAGATACGGAAGGAATGTCTCCTGCTA
AGGTATATAAGCTGGTGGGAGAAAATGAAAACCTATATTTAAAAATGACGGACAGCCGGTATAAAGGGAC
CACCTATGATGTGGAACGGGAAAAGGACATGATGCTATGGCTGGAAGGAAAGCTGCCTGTTCCAAAGGTC
CTGCACTTTGAACGGCATGATGGCTGGAGCAATCTGCTCATGAGTGAGGCCGATGGCGTCCTTTGCTCGG
AAGAGTATGAAGATGAACAAAGCCCTGAAAAGATTATCGAGCTGTATGCGGAGTGCATCAGGCTCTTTCA
CTCCATCGACATATCGGATTGTCCCTATACGAATAGCTTAGACAGCCGCTTAGCCGAATTGGATTACTTA
CTGAATAACGATCTGGCCGATGTGGATTGCGAAAACTGGGAAGAGGACACTCCATTTAAAGATCCGCGCG
AGCTGTATGATTTTTTAAAGACGGAAAAGCCCGAAGAGGAACTTGTCTTTTCCCACGGCGACCTGGGAGA
CAGCAACATCTTTGTGAAAGATGGCAAAGTAAGTGGCTTTATTGATCTTGGGAGAAGCGGCAGGGCGGAC
AAGTGGTATGACATTGCCTTCTGCGTCCGGTCGCTCAGGGAGGATATCGGGGAAGAACAGTATGTCGAGC
TATTTTTTGACTTACTGGGGATCAAGCCTGATTGGGAGAAAATAAAATATTATATTTTACTGGATGAATT
GTTTTAGCTGTCAGACCAAGTTTACTCATATATACTTTAGATTGATTTAAAACTTCATTTTTAATTTAAA
AGGATCTAGGTGAAGATCCTTTTTGATAATCTCATGACCAAAATCCCTTAACGTGAGTTTTCGTTCCACT
GAGCGTCAGACCCCGTAGAAAAGATCAAAGGATCTTCTTGAGATCCTTTTTTTCTGCGCGTAATCTGCTG
CTTGCAAACAAAAAAACCACCGCTACCAGCGGTGGTTTGTTTGCCGGATCAAGAGCTACCAACTCTTTTT
CCGAAGGTAACTGGCTTCAGCAGAGCGCAGATACCAAATACTGTTCTTCTAGTGTAGCCGTAGTTAGGCC
ACCACTTCAAGAACTCTGTAGCACCGCCTACATACCTCGCTCTGCTAATCCTGTTACCAGTGGCTGCTGC
CAGTGGCGATAAGTCGTGTCTTACCGGGTTGGACTCAAGACGATAGTTACCGGATAAGGCGCAGCGGTCG
GGCTGAACGGGGGGTTCGTGCACACAGCCCAGCTTGGAGCGAACGACCTACACCGAACTGAGATACCTAC
AGCGTGAGCTATGAGAAAGCGCCACGCTTCCCGAAGGGAGAAAGGCGGACAGGTATCCGGTAAGCGGCAG
GGTCGGAACAGGAGAGCGCACGAGGGAGCTTCCAGGGGGAAACGCCTGGTATCTTTATAGTCCTGTCGGG
TTTCGCCACCTCTGACTTGAGCGTCGATTTTTGTGATGCTCGTCAGGGGGGCGGAGCCTATGGAAAAACG
CCAGCAACGCGGCCTTTTTACGGTTCCTGCTCGGATCTGTTGGACCGGACAGTAGTCATGGTTGATGGGC
TGCCTGTATCGAGTGGTGATTTTGTGCCGAGCTGCCGGTCGGGGAGCTGTTGGCTGGCTGGTGGCAGGAT
ATATTGTGGTGTAAACAAATTGACGCTTAGACAACTTAATAACACATTGCGGACGTTTTTAATGTACTGG
GGTTGAACACTCTGTGCCGAATTCGGATCCAGCGTCGATCTAGTAACATAGATGACACCGCGCGCGATAA
TTTATCCTAGTTTGCGCGCTATATTTTGTTTTCTATCGCGTATTAAATGTATAATTGCGGGACTCTAATC
ATAAAAACCCATCTCATAAATAACGTCATGCATTACATGTTAATTATTACATGCTTAACGTAATTCAACA
GAAATTATATGATAATCATCGCAAGACCGGCAACAGGATTCAATCTTAAGAAACTTTATTGCCAAATGTT
TGAACGATCTGCTTGACAAGCTCAGAAGAACTCGTCAAGAAGGCGATAGAAGGCGATGCGCTGCGAATCG
GGAGCGGCGATACCGTAAAGCACGAGGAAGCGGTCAGCCCATTCGCCGCCAAGCTCTTCAGCAATATCAC
GGGTAGCCAACGCTATGTCCTGATAGCGGTCCGCCACACCCAGCCGGCCACAGTCGATGAATCCAGAAAA
GCGGCCATTTTCCACCATGATATTCGGCAAGCAGGCATCGCCGTGGGTCACGACGAGATCCTCGCCGTCG
GGCATCCGCGCCTTGAGCCTGGCGAACAGTTCTGTTAATCAGAAAAACTCGGATTAATCGACAAATTCGA
TCGCACAAACTAGAAACTAACACCAGATCTAGATAGAAATCACAAGTCGAAGAGTAATTATTCGACAAAA
CTCAAATTATTTGAACAAATCGGATGATATCTATGAAACCCTAATCGAGAATTAAGATGATATCTAACGA
TCAAACCCAGAAAATCGTCTTAGATCTAAGATTAACAGAATCTAAACCAAAGAACATATACGAAATTGGG
ATCGAACGAAAACAAAATCGAAGATTTTGAGAGAATAAGGAACACAGAAACTTACCTGCAGGCGCGAGCC
CCTGATGCTCTTCGTCCAGATCATCCTGATCGACAAGACCGGCTTCCATCCGAGTACGTGCTCGCTCGAT
GCGATGTTTCGCTTGGTGGTCGAATGGGCAGGTAGCCGGATCAAGCGTATGCAGCCGCCGCATTGCATCA
GCCATGATGGATACTTTCTCGGCAGGAGCAAGGTGAGATGACAGGAGATCCTGCCCCGGCACTTCGCCCA
ATAGCAGCCAGTCCCTTCCCGCTTCAGTGACAACGTCGAGCACAGCTGCGCAAGGAACGCCCGTCGTGGC
CAGCCACGATAGCCGCGCTGCCTCGTCTTGGAGTTCATTCAGGGCACCGGACAGGTCGGTCTTGACAAAA
AGAACCGGGCGCCCCTGCGCTGACAGCCGGAACACGGCGGCATCAGAGCAGCCGATTGTCTGTTGTGCCC
AGTCATAGCCGAATAGCCTCTCCACCCAAGCGGCCGGAGAACCTGCGTGCAATCCATCTTGTTCAATCAT
TGGCTTCTACCTACAAAAAAGCTCCGCACGAGGCTGCATTTGTCACAAATCATGAAAAGAAAAACTACCG
ATGAACAATGCTGAGGGATTCAAATTCTACCCACAAAAAGAAGAAAGAAAGATCTAGCACATCTAAGCCT
GACGAAGCAGCAGAAATATATAAAAATATAAACCATAGTGCCCTTTTCCCCTCTTCCTGATCTTGTTTAG
CATGGCGGAAATTTTAAACCCCCCATCATCTCCCCCAACAACGGCGGATCGCAGATCTACATCCGAGAGC
CCCATTCCCCGCGAGATCCGGGCCGGATCCACGCCGGCGAGAGCCCCAGCCGCGAGATCCCGCCCCTCCC
GCGCACCGATCTGGGCGCGCACGAAGCCGCCTCTCGCCCACCCAAACTACCAAGGCCAAAGATCGTGTCC
GAGACGGAAAAAAAAAACGGAGAAAGAAAGAGGAGAGGGGCGGGGTGGTTACCGGCGCGGCGGCGGCGGA
GGGGGAGGGGGGAGGAGCTCGTCGTCCGGCAGCGAGGGGGGAGGAGGTGGAGGTGGTGGTGGTGGTGGTG
GTAGGGTTGGGGGGATGGGAGGAGAGGGGGGGGTATGTATATAGTGGCGATGGGGGGCGTTTCTTTGGAA
GCGGAGGGAGGGCCGGCCTCGTCGCTGGCTCGCGATCCTCCTCGCGTTTCCGGCCCCCACGACCCGGACC
CACCTGCTGTTTTTTCTTTTTCTTTTTTTTCTTTCTTTTTTTTTTTTTGGCTGCGAGACGTGCGGTGCGT
GCGGACAACTCACGGTGATAGTGGGGGGGTGTGGAGACTATTGTCCAGTTGGCTGGACTGGGGTGGGTTG
GGTTGGGTTGGGTTGGGCTGGGCTTGCTATGGATCGTGGATAGCACTTTGGGCTTTAGGAACTTTAGGGG
TTGTTTTTGTAAATGTTTTGAGTCTAAGTTTATCTTTTATTTTTACTAGAAAAAATACCCATGCGCTGCA
ACGGGGGAAAGCTATTTTAATCTTATTATTGTTCATTGTGAGAATTCGCCTGAATATATATTTTTCTCAA
AAATTATGTCAAATTAGCATATGGGTTTTTTTAAAGATATTTCTTATACAAATCCCTCTGTATTTACAAA
AGCAAACGAACTTAAAACCCGACTCAAATACAGATATGCATTTCCAAAAGCGAATAAACTTAAAAACCAA
TTCATACAAAAATGACGTATCAAAGTACCGACAAAAACATCCTCAATTTTTATAATAGTAGAAAAGAGTA
AATTTCACTTTGGGCCACCTTTTATTACCGATATTTTACTTTATACCACCTTTTAACTGATGTTTTCACT
TTTGACCAGGTAATCTTACCTTTGTTTTATTTTGGACTATCCCGACTCTCTTCTCAAGCATATGAATGAC
CTCGAGTATGCTAGCTCCGCAAGAATTCAAGCTTAGCGTATATTTTGTTTTCTATCGCGTATTAAATGTA
TAATTGCGGGACTCTAATCATAAAAACCCATCTCATAAATAACGTCATGCATTACATGTTAATTATTACA
TGCTTAACGTAATTCAACAGAAATTATATGATAATCATCGCAAGACCGGCAACAGGATTCAATCTTAAGA
AACTTTATTGCCAAATGTTTGAACACTAGTGATATCTGCGGCCGCAGTTATCACTTGTAGAGCTCATCCA
TCCCATGAGTGATGCCTGCAGCCGTTACAAACTCCAGAAGCACCATGTGATCCCTCTTTTCGTTAGGGTC
CTTAGACAGAACGGATTGGGTTGACAGGTAGTGATTGTCGGGCAGAAGCACTGGGCCATCGCCTATCGGC
GTGTTCTGCTGGTAGTGGTCAGCCAGTTGGACACTACCATCCTCCACATTATGCCGGATTTTGAAGTTCG
CCTTAATGCCGTTCTTCTGCTTGTCGGCAGTAATGTAGACGTTGTGAGAATTGAAGTTGTACTCGAGCTT
ATGCCCCAGTATGTTGCCGTCCTCTTTGAAGTCGATCCCTTTGAGTTCGATCCTGTTCACCAGTGTATCT
CCCTCGAACTTGACCTCCGCACGTGTCTTGTACGTTCCGTCGTCCTTAAAGCTGATGGTGCGTTCTTGGA
CATACCCCTCAGGCATGGCTGACTTGAAGAAGTCATGGCGTTTCATGTGGTCCGGATACCTCGAAAAGCA
CTGAACACCATATGTGAGAGTGGTGACCAACGTTGGCCATGGAACCGGCAGTTTCCCAGTGGTACAGATG
AACTTGAGGGTAAGCTTGCCATTGGTGGCATCACCTTCACCTTCGCCTCTCACGCTGAACTTGTGGCCAT
TTACGTCGCCATCCAACTCGACCAAAATGGGCACAACTCCTGTAAAGAGCTCCTCTCCTTTGGACACCAT
GAAAGAGGCGCCCTGAGCAGAACTCGTAAACTTCGTAACCGCCTTAGTCCCTTCAGACACAGCATGTTTC
GCCAACTCACCGGGCAACACAAGTCTAACCGCAGTCTGAATCTCCCTGGAAGTAATCGTCGGCTTCTTGT
TGTACCTCGCCAGCTTCGAAGATTCACCAGCGAGCTTCTCAAAAATATCGTTGATGAAACTGTTCATAAT
TCCCATCGCTTTGCTTGAGATTCCGATGTCTGGATGAACTTGCTTCAACACCTTGAAGATGTAGATCTTG
TATGTCTCAACGTTCTTCTTTGATCTCTTCTTCTTCTTGTCTCCGGCGACGGCTGGTTCCTTGGGGAGTT
TCTTTCCGGCTTTTGGTTTCTTCTCTGCCGCTGCTGCTGGTTCGACTGCCGGAGTTTTCTCTGCCGGTTT
CTTCTCCGCTGGTTTCTTATCTGCCTTCGCCATGGACGTTGAGCCTGGAGCTGGGCCAGGATTCTCCTCC
ACATCACCAGCTTGCTTGAGCAGGGAAAAGTTCGTGGCTCCGGATCCGCCGTCGACTTTGCGCTTCTTCT
TGGGATCCTCCACTTTCCGCTTCTTCTTAGGGGAACCAGACCCAAGGGAGGCGTAATCTGGCACGTCATA
CGGATAGGCATCTCCTCCTAGTTGCGACAAGTCGATCCTCGTTTCGTACAGGCCTGTAATAGACTGGTGA
ATTAGGGTGGCATCGAGTACTTCTTTGGTGCTGGTATAGCGCTTCCTATCAATCGTCGTGTCAAAATATT
TGAACGCCGCAGGAGCGCCAAGGTTCGTCAACGTGAACAAGTGTATGATGTTTTCTGCCTGCTCCCGGAT
GGGTTTGTCCCGATGCTTGTTGTAGGCGGACAACACCTTGTCAAGGTTAGCGTCAGCAAGAATCACCCTC
TTCGAGAACTCACTGATCTGTTCGATGATCTCATCGAGGTAGTGCTTGTGTTGCTCCACAAACAGCTGCT
TTTGCTCATTGTCCTCTGGGGAACCCTTAAGTTTCTCATAGTGTGAGGCGAGATACAGGAAGTTGACGTA
CTTGGATGGGAGTGCCAGCTCGTTCCCCTTTTGCAACTCGCCTGCGCTGGCAAGCATCCTCTTTCTCCCA
TTCTCCAGCTCGAACAAGCTGTATTTCGGCAACTTTATGATGAGATCTTTCTTGACTTCCTTGTATCCTT
TCGCCTCCAAGAAATCAATGGGATTCTTCTCAAAGCTGGAACGCTCCATAATGGTAATCCCGAGCAACTC
CTTTACGCTCTTCAGCTTCTTCGACTTCCCCTTTTCCACCTTGGCAACAACCAGCACGGAGTACGCCACT
GTAGGACTGTCAAAGCCACCGTACTTCTTTGGATCCCAGTCTTTCTTACGGGCTATAAGCTTATCGCTAT
TGCGCTTCGGAAGGATTGACTCTTTCGAGAAGCCGCCGGTTTGGACTTCCGTTTTCTTGACGATGTTGAC
TTGTGGCATGCTTAGCACCTTCCGGACAGTAGCAAAGTCTCTCCCCTTGTCCCACACTATCTCACCAGTT
TCTCCGTTAGTCTCTATCAGCGGACGTTTTCTGATCTCTCCATTGGCCAGGGTGATCTCAGTCTTGAAGA
AGTTCATTATGTTGCTGTAAAAGAAGTACTTGGCGGTGGCCTTGCCGATTTCCTGCTCACTCTTCGCAAT
CATCTTCCTTACGTCATAAACCTTGTAGTCACCGTAGACGAACTCCGACTCAAGCTTGGGATATTTCTTG
ATGAGTGCAGTGCCAACCACAGCATTGAGATAGGCATCATGGGCGTGATGGTAGTTGTTGATCTCACGGA
CCTTATAGAACTGGAAGTCCTTCCGAAAGTCGGACACCAGTTTAGATTTCAGAGTAATAACTTTGACTTC
CCGGATTAGCTTGTCATTCTCATCGTATTTTGTGTTCATGCGTGAGTCCAGGATCTGTGCAACGTGCTTG
GTGATTTGCCGTGTCTCAACCAGTTGGCGCTTGATAAATCCGGCCTTATCTAGCTCACTGAGGCCGCCTC
TCTCCGCCTTGGTAAGGTTGTCGAACTTCCTTTGTGTAATGAGCTTTGCATTGAGGAGTTGCCTCCAGTA
GTTCTTCATCTTCTTGACGACTTCCTCAGAAGGCACGTTGTCTGACTTCCCGCGGTTCTTGTCGGACCTG
GTCAGCACCTTGTTGTCGATAGAGTCGTCTTTGAGGAAGCTTTGTGGTACTATATGATCGACATCGTAGT
CAGATAGGCGATTGATGTCGAGCTCCTGGTCCACGTACATATCGCGTCCGTTTTGGAGGTAGTAGAGGTA
GAGCTTCTCGTTTTGCAGTTGGGTGTTTTCGACCGGATGCTCCTTGAGAATTTGTGATCCGAGCTCCTTG
ATGCCTTCTTCGATTCTCTTCATCCTTTCCCTGGAGTTCTTCTGCCCCTTCTGTGTGGTTTGGTTCTCCC
GAGCCATCTCAATCACGATATTCTCGGGCTTATGTCTACCCATCACTTTGACCAGCTCATCGACAACCTT
CACTGTTTGAAGTATACCCTTCTTGATGGCTGGAGATCCGGCCAAATTCGCGATATGCTCGTGGAGCGAA
TCGCCTTGGCCTGAAACCTGAGCCTTCTGAATGTCCTCCTTGAAGGTCAAGGAGTCATCGTGGATTAGCT
GCATAAAGTTCCTGTTTGCGAACCCATCGGACTTGAGGAAGTCGAGGATGGTCTTGCCCGACTGCTTATC
GCGAATGCCATTGATCAGCTTCCTGCTCAGCCTGCCCCAACCTGTGTAGCGCCTGCGCTTCAGCTGCTTC
ATCACTTTGTCGTCAAAGAGGTGCGCATACGTCTTGAGCCTCTCTTCGATCATCTCGCGGTCCTCGAAGA
GAGTAAGCGTCAGAACGATGTCCTCCAAGATGTCCTCGTTCTCTTCGTTATCGAGGAAGTCTTTATCCTT
AATGATCTTGAGCAAGTCGTGGTACGTTCCCAGCGAGGCGTTGAAGCGATCCTCAACGCCGCTTATCTCC
ACAGAGTCAAAGCACTCGATTTTCTTAAAGTAGTCCTCCTTTAGCTGCTTGACTGTGACCTTGCGATTGG
TCTTGAAAAGGAGATCCACTATGGCCTTCTTCTGCTCTCCTGACAGAAAGGCCGGTTTCCTCATACCCTC
AGTAACGTACTTGACCTTGGTCAGCTCGTTGTAGACGGTGAAGTACTCGTACAGTAGGGAATGTTTGGGG
AGGACCTTCTCGTTTGGCAGATTCTTGTCGAAGTTGGTCATCCTCTCGATGAAGCTTTGGGCAGAAGCGC
CCTTGTCCACCACCTCCTCGAAGTTCCATGGGGTAATCGTTTCCTCCGATTTTCTAGTCATCCACGCGAA
CCTAGAGTTGCCCCTTGCCAATGGGCCCACATAGTAGGGGATTCTGAATGTGAGGATCTTCTCGATTTTC
TCCCGGTTGTCTTTGAGGAATGGGTAAAAGTCCTCTTGCCTACGAAGTATGGCGTGAAGCTCGCCCAGAT
GGATTTGGTGTGGAATGCTTCCATTGTCGAAGGTACGCTGCTTGCGGAGTAGATCCTCGCGATTGAGCTT
AACCAGGAGCTCTTCAGTGCCATCCATCTTCTCGAGAATGGGCTTGATAAACTTGTAGAACTCCTCCTGT
GACGCGCCACCGTCGATGTACCCAGCATACCCGTTCTTTGATTGATCGAAGAAGATCTCTTTGTACTTCT
CCGGCAGCTGTTGTCTGACGAGAGCCTTGAGGAGCGTGAGATCCTGGTGATGTTCGTCGTACCGTTTGAT
CATGGATGCCGAAAGAGGAGCCTTGGTAATCTCAGTGTTAACGCGCAGAATATCGGACAAGAGGATTGCA
TCTGACAAGTTCTTCGCTGCAAGGAAAAGGTCCGCATACTGGTCGCCGATTTGGGCAAGCAGATTGTCGA
GATCGTCGTCGTACGTGTCTTTGGACAGTTGGAGCTTGGCATCCTCGGCCAGGTCAAAGTTAGACTTGAA
GTTAGGGGTGAGCCCTAGACTAAGGGCAATAAGGTTGCCAAACAATCCGTTCTTCTTTTCGCCTGGCAGT
TGGGCTATCAGATTTTCGAGCCTCCGGCTTTTCGACAGCCGAGCACTCAAGATTGCCTTCGCATCAACTC
CTGACGCGTTGATGGGGTTCTCTTCAAAGAGCTGATTGTATGTCTGGACCAGTTGGATGAAGAGTTTGTC
AACATCGGAATTGTCCGGATTAAGGTCGCCTTCGATGAGGAAGTGCCCACGGAACTTAATCATATGGGCC
AGGGCCAAATAGATGAGGCGCAAATCAGCCTTGTCAGTGCTATCTACGAGCTTCTTCCTCAGGTGATAGA
TGGTAGGATACTTCTCGTGGTATGCGACTTCGTCGACAATGTTCCCGAATATCGGATGGCGTTCGTGCTT
CTTGTCCTCTTCTACGAGGAAGCTTTCCTCGAGCCGATGGAAGAAGGAGTCATCCACTTTCGCCATTTCG
TTGGAAAAGATCTCTTGTAGGTAGCAGATCCTGTTCTTTCTACGCGTATAGCGCCTTCTTGCTGTGCGCT
TGAGGCGGGTCGCTTCGGCTGTCTCCCCGGAATCAAAGAGCAACGCACCTATTAGGTTCTTCTTGATGGA
GTGCCTGTCGGTGTTGCCCAGCACTTTAAATTTCTTCGATGGCACCTTGTACTCGTCAGTGATGACAGCC
CAACCCACACTATTCGTTCCTATATCCAACCCGATAGAGTACTTCTTGTCCATGGTGGCAATGCCAGGAC
CCCTGTACCGAAGGCTGCTAATCCGACACACCCTACCCACCTTCCTCTTCTTCTTCGGCCCCATGGTGGC
ACGCGTGAGAAATCTCGAGAGCTCCAGATTCTCCCCGGGAATTCCAGATCCTCTAGAGTCGACCTGCAGA
AGTAACACCAAACAACAGGGTGAGCATCGACAAAAGAAACAGTACCAAGCAAATAAATAGCGTATGAAGG
CAGGGCTAAAAAAATCCACATATAGCTGCTGCATATGCCATCATCCAAGTATATCAAGATCAAAATAATT
ATAAAACATACTTGTTTATTATAATAGATAGGTACTCAAGGTTAGAGCATATGAATAGATGCTGCATATG
CCATCATGTATATGCATCAGTAAAACCCACATCAACATGTATACCTATCCTAGATCGATATTTCCATCCA
TCTTAAACTCGTAACTATGAAGATGTATGACACACACATACAGTTCCAAAATTAATAAATACACCAGGTA
GTTTGAAACAGTATTCTACTCCGATCTAGAACGAATGAACGACCGCCCAACCACACCACATCATCACAAC
CAAGACAAAAAAAAGCATGAAAAGATGACCCGACAAACAAGTGCACGGCATATATTGAAATAAAGGAAAA
GGGCAAACCAAACCCTATGCAACGAAACAAAAAAAATCATGAAATCGATCCCGTCTGCGGAACGGCTAGA
GCCATCCCAGGATTCCCCAAAGAGAAACACTGGCAAGTTAGCAATCAGAACGTGTCTGACGTACAGGTCG
CATCCGTGTACGAACGCTAGCAGCACGGATCTAACACAAACACGGATCTAACACAAACATGAACAGAAGT
AGAACTACCGGGCCCTAACCATGGACCGGAACGCCGATCTAGAGAAGGTAGAGAGGGGGGGGGGGGGAGG
ACGAGCGGCGTACCTTGAAGCGGAGGTGCCGACGGGTGGATTTGGGGGAGATCTGGTTGTGTGTGTGTGC
GCTCCGAACAACACGAGGTTGGGGAAAGAGGGTGTGGAGGGGGTGTCTATTTATTACGGCGGGCGAGGAA
GGGAAAGCGAAGGAGCGGTGGGAAAGGAATCCCCCGTAGCTGCCGGTGCCGTGAGAGGAGGAGGAGGCCG
CCTGCCGTGCCGGCTCACGTCTGCCGCTCCGCCACGCAATTTCTGGATGCCGACAGCGGAGCAAGTCCAA
CGGTGGAGCGGAACTCTCGAGAGGGGTCCAGAGGCAGCGACAGAGATGCCGTGCCGTCTGCTTCGCTTGG
CCCGACGCGACGCTGCTGGTTCGCTGGTTGGTGTCCGTTAGACTCGTCGACGGCGTTTAACAGGCTGGCA
TTATCTACTCGAAACAAGAAAAATGTTTCCTTAGTTTTTTTAATTTCTTAAAGGGTATTTGTTTAATTTT
TAGTCACTTTATTTTATTCTATTTTATATCTAAATTATTAAATAAAAAAACTAAAATAGAGTTTTAGTTT
TCTTAATTTAGAGGCTAAAATAGAATAAAATAGATGTACTAAAAAAATTAGTCTATAAAAACCATTAACC
CTAAACCCTAAATGGATGTACTAATAAAATGGATGAAGTATTATATAGGTGAAGCTATTTGCAAAAAAAA
AGGAGAACACATGCACACTAAAAAGATAAAACTGTAGAGTCCTGTTGTCAAAATACTCAATTGTCCTTTA
GACCATGTCTAACTGTTCATTTATATGATTCTCTAAAACACTGATATTATTGTAGTACTATAGATTATAT
TATTCGTAGAGTAAAGTTTAAATATATGTATAAAGATAGATAAACTGCACTTCAAACAAGTGTGACAAAA
AAAATATGTGGTAATTTTTTATAACTTAGACATGCAATGCTCATTATCTCTAGAGAGGGGCACGACCGGG
TCACGCTGCACTGCAGGCATGCAAGCTTCACCACTTTGTACCATGGTGCTCCACTAGAATTCGAGCTCGG
AGGACCAAGCCCGTTATTCTGACAGTTCTGGTGCTCAACACATTTATATTTATCAAGGAGCACATTGTTA
CTCACTGCTAGGAGGGAATCGAACTAGGAATATTGATCAGAGGAACTACGAGAGAGCTGAAGATAACTGC
CCTCTAGCTCTCACTGATCTGGGTCGCATAGTGAGATGCAGCCCACGTGAGTTCAGCAACGGTCTAGCGC
TGGGCTTTTAGGCCCGCATGATCGGGCTTTTGTCGGGTGGTCGACGTGTTCACGATTGGGGAGAGCAACG
CAGCAGTTCCTCTTAGTTTAGTCCCACCTCGCCTGTCCAGCAGAGTTCTGACCGGTTTATAAACTCGCTT
GCTGCATCAGACTTGCCCAAATGTCGAGGCTGCCAGTTTTAGAGCTAGAAATAGCAAGTTAAAATAAGGC
TAGTCCGTTATCAACTTGAAAAAGTGGCACCGAGTCGGTGCTTTTTTTCTAGACCCAGCTTTCTTGTACA
AAGTTGGCATTACGCTTTACGAATTCCCATGGGGAGGACCAAGCCCGTTATTCTGACAGTTCTGGTGCTC
AACACATTTATATTTATCAAGGAGCACATTGTTACTCACTGCTAGGAGGGAATCGAACTAGGAATATTGA
TCAGAGGAACTACGAGAGAGCTGAAGATAACTGCCCTCTAGCTCTCACTGATCTGGGTCGCATAGTGAGA
TGCAGCCCACGTGAGTTCAGCAACGGTCTAGCGCTGGGCTTTTAGGCCCGCATGATCGGGCTTTTGTCGG
GTGGTCGACGTGTTCACGATTGGGGAGAGCAACGCAGCAGTTCCTCTTAGTTTAGTCCCACCTCGCCTGT
CCAGCAGAGTTCTGACCGGTTTATAAACTCGCTTGCTGCATCAGACTTGGAGCGACGCCCTCGCGCTGCG
TTTTAGAGCTAGAAATAGCAAGTTAAAATAAGGCTAGTCCGTTATCAACTTGAAAAAGTGGCACCGAGTC
GGTGCTTTTTTTCTAGACCCAGCTTTCTTGTACAAAGTTGGCATTACGCTCAGAGAATTCGCATGCGGAG
GACCAAGCCCGTTATTCTGACAGTTCTGGTGCTCAACACATTTATATTTATCAAGGAGCACATTGTTACT
CACTGCTAGGAGGGAATCGAACTAGGAATATTGATCAGAGGAACTACGAGAGAGCTGAAGATAACTGCCC
TCTAGCTCTCACTGATCTGGGTCGCATAGTGAGATGCAGCCCACGTGAGTTCAGCAACGGTCTAGCGCTG
GGCTTTTAGGCCCGCATGATCGGGCTTTTGTCGGGTGGTCGACGTGTTCACGATTGGGGAGAGCAACGCA
GCAGTTCCTCTTAGTTTAGTCCCACCTCGCCTGTCCAGCAGAGTTCTGACCGGTTTATAAACTCGCTTGC
TGCATCAGACTTGCGGACTCGGGTAGGAGGCCGGTTTTAGAGCTAGAAATAGCAAGTTAAAATAAGGCTA
GTCCGTTATCAACTTGAAAAAGTGGCACCGAGTCGGTGCTTTTTTTCTAGACCCAGCTTTCTTGTACAAA
GTTGGCATTACGCTTGTGGAATTCCTCGAGGGAGGACCAAGCCCGTTATTCTGACAGTTCTGGTGCTCAA
CACATTTATATTTATCAAGGAGCACATTGTTACTCACTGCTAGGAGGGAATCGAACTAGGAATATTGATC
AGAGGAACTACGAGAGAGCTGAAGATAACTGCCCTCTAGCTCTCACTGATCTGGGTCGCATAGTGAGATG
CAGCCCACGTGAGTTCAGCAACGGTCTAGCGCTGGGCTTTTAGGCCCGCATGATCGGGCTTTTGTCGGGT
GGTCGACGTGTTCACGATTGGGGAGAGCAACGCAGCAGTTCCTCTTAGTTTAGTCCCACCTCGCCTGTCC
AGCAGAGTTCTGACCGGTTTATAAACTCGCTTGCTGCATCAGACTTGTATCCTCTGCTGGATCCCAAGTT
TTAGAGCTAGAAATAGCAAGTTAAAATAAGGCTAGTCCGTTATCAACTTGAAAAAGTGGCACCGAGTCGG
TGCTTTTTTTCTAGACCCAGCTTTCTTGTACAAAGTTGGCATTACGCTGAGCGAGGATGCACATGTGACC
GAGGGA
